Addgene plasmid #103633: LSB-hsa-miR-548e-3p
Purpose: Used to sense miRNA activity using fluorescence based tools. hsa-miR-548e-3p target in 3' UTR of of mKate. miRNA activity can be measured by the repression of mKate2 relative to EBFP2 fluorescent proteins . Plasmid is inherently unstable; please see Depositor Comments
Depositing lab: Ron Weiss. Depositing organization: Massachusetts Institute of Technology. Publication: A mixed antagonistic/synergistic miRNA repression model enables accurate predictions of multi-input miRNA sensor activity. Gam JJ, Babb J, Weiss R. Nat Commun. 2018 Jun 22;9(1):2430. doi: 10.1038/s41467-018-04575-0. PubMed 29934631.
Backbone
  Vector backbone: Low Sensor Backbone (LSB)
  Vector type: Mammalian Expression, Synthetic Biology
Growth in bacteria
  Bacterial resistance: Ampicillin and Kanamycin, 100 & 50 μg/mL
  Growth temperature: 30°C
  Growth strain: NEB Stable
  Copy number: High Copy
Gene/Insert
  Gene/Insert name: hsa-miR-548e-3p target
  Species: H. sapiens (human)
  Entrez Gene: MIR548E (a.k.a. MIRN548E, hsa-mir-548e)
  Promoter: EF-1a
  Cloning method: Gibson Cloning
Terms and licenses: Academic/Nonprofit Terms; Industry Terms: Not Available to Industry
Depositor comments: Please note that this plasmid is inherently unstable due to a repeating poly A element. We recommend performing a diagnostic digest on multiple colonies upon receipt. The depositors would like to note the presence of several discrepancies between the depositor sequence and physical plasmid sequence. In particular, the sequences upstream and downstream of the puromycin coding region have 10 bp insertions which do not affect the ability to perform puromycin selection. The sequences for those regions within the physical plasmids are as follows: Upstream of Puro: GAATTCGACCGCCTGTCTCAAGGTGCCACC; Downstream of Puro: GCTTTGAGACTACGCGTGAATTCACTCCTC. Please contact if you are interested in this plasmid prior to placing an order.
How to cite: LSB-hsa-miR-548e-3p was a gift from Ron Weiss (Addgene plasmid # 103633 ; http://n2t.net/addgene:103633 ; RRID:Addgene_103633)
