[The description below was written by a language model from this plasmid's Addgene catalogue record and pLannotate feature annotations shown in this document.]
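Description:
LSB-hsa-miR-548e-3p is an 11 kb mammalian expression plasmid built on the Low Sensor Backbone (LSB), a synthetic-biology vector designed to report microRNA activity by two-colour fluorescence. It is propagated in E. coli from a high-copy ColE1/pUC-type origin and carries both an ampicillin resistance gene (β-lactamase with its own promoter) and a kanamycin resistance gene (aph(3')-Ia), with dual selection recorded. A puromycin N-acetyltransferase coding sequence followed by a rabbit β-globin polyadenylation signal is also present for selection in mammalian cells. The feature table does not annotate a promoter for it.

The payload consists of two parallel transcription units, each driven by the human EF-1α core promoter with its intron A and terminated by a β-globin poly(A) signal. The Gateway attB4, attB1 and attB2 sites flanking the promoters and coding sequences are remnants of the modular assembly. One unit expresses the red fluorescent protein mKate2, and according to the record its 3' UTR contains the target site for human miR-548e-3p. This site is not separately annotated, but would lie in the unannotated stretch between the mKate2 cassette and its poly(A) region. The other unit expresses the blue protein EBFP2 without a target and serves as an internal reference for plasmid delivery and expression. When miR-548e-3p is active in transfected cells, mKate2 is repressed relative to EBFP2, so the red-to-blue ratio measures miRNA activity.

The depositor notes that the repeated poly(A) elements make the plasmid inherently unstable, and that the physical plasmid differs from the deposited sequence by short insertions flanking the puromycin coding region that do not impair selection.
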