Features (pLannotate 1.2.2; 28 found; start..end, strand, type, name):
     87..675     -  rep_origin     ori: high-copy-number ColE1/pMB1/pBR322/pUC origin of replication
    846..1706    -  CDS            AmpR: β-lactamase; bla; confers resistance to ampicillin, carbenicillin, and related antibiotics
   1707..1778    -  promoter       AmpR promoter: bla
   1857..2456    +  CDS            PuroR: puromycin N-acetyltransferase; pac from Streptomyces alboniger; confers resistance to puromycin
   2461..2541    +  CDS            HBB (fragment): HBB_PONPY - Experimental evidence at transcript level: Swiss-Prot protein existence level 2. Involved in oxygen transport from the lung to the various peripheral tissues. From Pongo pygmaeus (Bornean orangutan).
   2612..2667    +  polyA_signal   β-globin poly(A) signal: rabbit β-globin polyadenylation signal (Gil and Proudfoot, 1987)
   3646..3666    +  protein_bind   attB4: mutant version of attB; core recombination site for the Gateway® BP reaction BP Clonase™
   3734..3945    +  promoter       EF-1α core promoter: core promoter for human elongation factor EF-1α
   3946..4884    +  intron         EF-1α intron A: intron upstream of the start codon of human EF-1α
   4911..4931    +  protein_bind   attB1: mutant version of attB; core recombination site for the Gateway® BP reaction BP Clonase™
   4951..5646    +  CDS            mKate2: mKate2 is a basic (constitutively fluorescent) red fluorescent protein published in 2009, derived from Entacmaea quadricolor. It is reported to be a rapidly-maturing monomer with moderate acid sensitivity.
   5666..5690    -  protein_bind   attB2: mutant version of attB; recombination site for the Gateway® BP reaction BP Clonase™
   5834..5908    +  CDS            HBB (fragment): HBB_PONPY - Experimental evidence at transcript level: Swiss-Prot protein existence level 2. Involved in oxygen transport from the lung to the various peripheral tissues. From Pongo pygmaeus (Bornean orangutan).
   5979..6034    +  polyA_signal   β-globin poly(A) signal: rabbit β-globin polyadenylation signal (Gil and Proudfoot, 1987)
   6418..6443    +  misc_feature   SA: splice acceptor site
   7115..7135    +  protein_bind   attB4: mutant version of attB; core recombination site for the Gateway® BP reaction BP Clonase™
   7203..7414    +  promoter       EF-1α core promoter: core promoter for human elongation factor EF-1α
   7415..8353    +  intron         EF-1α intron A: intron upstream of the start codon of human EF-1α
   8380..8400    +  protein_bind   attB1: mutant version of attB; core recombination site for the Gateway® BP reaction BP Clonase™
   8411..9127    +  CDS            EBFP2: EBFP2 is a basic (constitutively fluorescent) blue fluorescent protein published in 2007, derived from Aequorea victoria. It is reported to be a rapidly-maturing monomer with moderate acid sensitivity.
   9135..9159    -  protein_bind   attB2: mutant version of attB; recombination site for the Gateway® BP reaction BP Clonase™
   9163..9243    +  CDS            HBB (fragment): HBB_PONPY - Experimental evidence at transcript level: Swiss-Prot protein existence level 2. Involved in oxygen transport from the lung to the various peripheral tissues. From Pongo pygmaeus (Bornean orangutan).
   9314..9369    +  polyA_signal   β-globin poly(A) signal: rabbit β-globin polyadenylation signal (Gil and Proudfoot, 1987)
   9752..9774    -  protein_bind   lac operator (fragment): The lac repressor binds to the lac operator to inhibit transcription in E. coli. This inhibition can be relieved by adding lactose or isopropyl-β-D-thiogalactopyranoside (IPTG). lac repressor encoded by lacI
   9778..9808    -  promoter       lac promoter: promoter for the E. coli lac operon
   9823..9844    -  protein_bind   CAP binding site: CAP binding activates transcription in the presence of cAMP. E. coli catabolite activator protein
   9857..9896    -  CDS            lacI (fragment): lac repressor; lacI; The lac repressor binds to the lac operator to inhibit transcription in E. coli. This inhibition can be relieved by adding lactose or isopropyl-β-D-thiogalactopyranoside (IPTG).
  10069..10878   +  CDS            KanR: aminoglycoside phosphotransferase; aph(3')-Ia; confers resistance to kanamycin in bacteria or G418 (Geneticin®) in eukaryotes
>Addgene plasmid #103633 | LSB-hsa-miR-548e-3p | depositor full sequence | sequence record 196314 | Full Sequence
AATTGAGGGGATAACGCAGGAAAGAACATGTGAGCAAAAGGCCAGCAAAAGGCCAGGAACCGTAAAAAGG
CCGCGTTGCTGGCGTTTTTCCATAGGCTCCGCCCCCCTGACGAGCATCACAAAAATCGACGCTCAAGTCA
GAGGTGGCGAAACCCGACAGGACTATAAAGATACCAGGCGTTTCCCCCTGGAAGCTCCCTCGTGCGCTCT
CCTGTTCCGACCCTGCCGCTTACCGGATACCTGTCCGCCTTTCTCCCTTCGGGAAGCGTGGCGCTTTCTC
ATAGCTCACGCTGTAGGTATCTCAGTTCGGTGTAGGTCGTTCGCTCCAAGCTGGGCTGTGTGCACGAACC
CCCCGTTCAGCCCGACCGCTGCGCCTTATCCGGTAACTATCGTCTTGAGTCCAACCCGGTAAGACACGAC
TTATCGCCACTGGCAGCAGCCACTGGTAACAGGATTAGCAGAGCGAGGTATGTAGGCGGTGCTACAGAGT
TCTTGAAGTGGTGGCCTAACTACGGCTACACTAGAAGAACAGTATTTGGTATCTGCGCTCTGCTGAAGCC
AGTTACCTTCGGAAAAAGAGTTGGTAGCTCTTGATCCGGCAAACAAACCACCGCTGGTAGCGGTGGTTTT
TTTGTTTGCAAGCAGCAGATTACGCGCAGAAAAAAAGGATCTCAAGAAGATCCTTTGATCTTTTCTACGG
GGTCTGACGCTCAGTGGAACGAAAACTCACGTTAAGGGATTTTGGTCATGAGATTATCAAAAAGGATCTT
CACCTAGATCCTTTTAAATTAAAAATGAAGTTTTAAATCAATCTAAAGTATATATGAGTAAACTTGGTCT
GACAGTTACCAATGCTTAATCAGTGAGGCACCTATCTCAGCGATCTGTCTATTTCGTTCATCCATAGTTG
CCTGACTCCCCGTCGTGTAGATAACTACGATACGGGAGGGCTTACCATCTGGCCCCAGTGCTGCAATGAT
ACCGCGAGAACCACGCTCACCGGCTCCAGATTTATCAGCAATAAACCAGCCAGCCGGAAGGGCCGAGCGC
AGAAGTGGTCCTGCAACTTTATCCGCCTCCATCCAGTCTATTAATTGTTGCCGGGAAGCTAGAGTAAGTA
GTTCGCCAGTTAATAGTTTGCGCAACGTTGTTGCCATTGCTACAGGCATCGTGGTGTCACGCTCGTCGTT
TGGTATGGCTTCATTCAGCTCCGGTTCCCAACGATCAAGGCGAGTTACATGATCCCCCATGTTGTGCAAA
AAAGCGGTTAGCTCCTTCGGTCCTCCGATCGTTGTCAGAAGTAAGTTGGCCGCAGTGTTATCACTCATGG
TTATGGCAGCACTGCATAATTCTCTTACTGTCATGCCATCCGTAAGATGCTTTTCTGTGACTGGTGAGTA
CTCAACCAAGTCATTCTGAGAATAGTGTATGCGGCGACCGAGTTGCTCTTGCCCGGCGTCAATACGGGAT
AATACCGCGCCACATAGCAGAACTTTAAAAGTGCTCATCATTGGAAAACGTTCTTCGGGGCGAAAACTCT
CAAGGATCTTACCGCTGTTGAGATCCAGTTCGATGTAACCCACTCGTGCACCCAACTGATCTTCAGCATC
TTTTACTTTCACCAGCGTTTCTGGGTGAGCAAAAACAGGAAGGCAAAATGCCGCAAAAAAGGGAATAAGG
GCGACACGGAAATGTTGAATACTCATACTCTTCCTTTTTCAATATTATTGAAGCATTTATCAGGGTTATT
GTCTCATGAGCGGATACATATTTGAATGTAGCTCCGAATTTCTCGAGGGCTTGTCGACGACGGCGGTCTC
CGTCGTCAGGATCATGAATTCGACCCGCCTGCCACCATGACCGAGTACAAGCCCACGGTGCGCCTCGCCA
CCCGCGACGACGTCCCCCGGGCCGTACGCACCCTCGCCGCCGCGTTCGCCGACTACCCCGCCACGCGCCA
CACCGTCGACCCGGACCGCCACATCGAGCGGGTCACCGAGCTGCAAGAACTCTTCCTCACGCGCGTCGGG
CTCGACATCGGCAAGGTGTGGGTCGCGGACGACGGCGCCGCGGTGGCGGTCTGGACCACGCCGGAGAGCG
TCGAAGCGGGGGCGGTGTTCGCCGAGATCGGCCCGCGCATGGCCGAGTTGAGCGGTTCCCGGCTGGCCGC
GCAGCAACAGATGGAAGGCCTCCTGGCGCCGCACCGGCCCAAGGAGCCCGCGTGGTTCCTGGCCACCGTC
GGCGTCTCGCCCGACCACCAGGGCAAGGGTCTGGGCAGCGCCGTCGTGCTCCCCGGAGTGGAGGCGGCCG
AGCGCGCCGGGGTGCCCGCCTTCCTGGAGACATCCGCGCCCCGCAACCTCCCCTTCTACGAGCGGCTCGG
CTTCACCGTCACCGCCGACGTCGAGGTGCCCGAAGGACCGCGCACCTGGTGCATGACCCGCAAGCCCGGT
GCCTGATACGCGTGAATTCACTCCTCAGGTGCAGGCTGCCTATCAGAAGGTGGTGGCTGGTGTGGCCAAT
GCCCTGGCTCACAAATACCACTGAGATCTTTTTCCCTCTGCCAAAAATTATGGGGACATCATGAAGCCCC
TTGAGCATCTGACTTCTGGCTAATAAAGGAAATTTATTTTCATTGCAATAGTGTGTTGGAATTTTTTGTG
TCTCTCACTCGGAAGGACATATGGGAGGGCAAATCATTTAAAACATCAGAATGAGTATTTGGTTTAGAGT
TTGGCAACATATGCCCATATGCTGGCTGCCATGAACAAAGGTTGGCTATAAAGAGGTCATCAGTATATGA
AACAGCCCCCTGCTGTCCATTCCTTATTCCATAGAAAAGCCTTGACTTGAGGTTAGATTTTTTTTATATT
TTGTTTTGTGTTATTTTTTTCTTTAACATCCCTAAAATTTTCCTTACATGTTTTACTAGCCAGATTTTTC
CTCCTCTCCTGACTACTCCCAGTCATAGCTGTCCCTCTTCTCTTATGGAGATCCCTCGACCTGCAGCCCA
AGCTTGAATTCTCTAGAATTACCCTGTTATCCCTATGCTTGGTTTACCGAGCTCTTATTGGTTTTCAAAC
TTCATTGACTGTGCCCAACGCGCCTGGGAGCTCACGGGGACAGCCCCCCCCCAAAGCCCCCAGGGATGTA
ATTACGTCCCTCCCCCGCTAGGGGGCAGCAGCGAGCCGCCCGGGGCTCCGCTCCGGTCCGGCGCTCCCCC
CGCATCCCCGAGCCGGCAGCGTGCGGGGACAGCCCGGGCACGGGGAAGGTGGCACGGGATCGCTTTCCTC
TGAACGCTTCTCGCTGCTCTTTGAGCCTGCAGACACCTGGGGGGATACGGGGAAAAAGCTAGGCTGAAAG
ACCGGTTCTTAGAATGACACGCGCCTGGGAGCTCACGGGGACAGCCCCCCCCCAAAGCCCCCAGGGATGT
AATTACGTCCCTCCCCCGCTAGGGGGCAGCAGCGAGCCGCCCGGGGCTCCGCTCCGGTCCGGCGCTCCCC
CCGCATCCCCGAGCCGGCAGCGTGCGGGGACAGCCCGGGCACGGGGAAGGTGGCACGGGATCGCTTTCCT
CTGAACGCTTCTCGCTGCTCTTTGAGCCTGCAGACACCTGGGGGGATACGGGGAAAAAGCTAACTTCTGA
GACGACAACTTTGTATAGAAAAGTTGGCTCCGAATTCGCCCTTGACAGCAGAGATCCAGTTTGGTTAATT
AATTGGCTCCGGTGCCCGTCAGTGGGCAGAGCGCACATCGCCCACAGTCCCCGAGAAGTTGTGGGGAGGG
GTCGGCAATTGAACCGGTGCCTAGAGAAGGTGGCGCGGGGTAAACTGGGAAAGTGATGTCGTGTACTGGC
TCCGCCTTTTTCCCGAGGGTGGGGGAGAACCGTATATAAGTGCAGTAGTCGCCGTGAACGTTCTTTTTCG
CAACGGGTTTGCCGCCAGAACACAGGTAAGTGCCGTGTGTGGTTCCCGCGGGCCTGGCCTCTTTACGGGT
TATGGCCCTTGCGTGCCTTGAATTACTTCCACCTGGCTGCAGTACGTGATTCTTGATCCCGAGCTTCGGG
TTGGAAGTGGGTGGGAGAGTTCGAGGCCTTGCGCTTAAGGAGCCCCTTCGCCTCGTGCTTGAGTTGAGGC
CTGGCCTGGGCGCTGGGGCCGCCGCGTGCGAATCTGGTGGCACCTTCGCGCCTGTCTCGCTGCTTTCGAT
AAGTCTCTAGCCATTTAAAATTTTTGATGACCTGCTGCGACGCTTTTTTTCTGGCAAGATAGTCTTGTAA
ATGCGGGCCAAGATCTGCACACTGGTATTTCGGTTTTTGGGGCCGCGGGCGGCGACGGGGCCCGTGCGTC
CCAGCGCACATGTTCGGCGAGGCGGGGCCTGCGAGCGCGGCCACCGAGAATCGGACGGGGGTAGTCTCAA
GCTGGCCGGCCTGCTCTGGTGCCTGGCCTCGCGCCGCCGTGTATCGCCCCGCCCTGGGCGGCAAGGCTGG
CCCGGTCGGCACCAGTTGCGTGAGCGGAAAGATGGCCGCTTCCCGGCCCTGCTGCAGGGAGCTCAAAATG
GAGGACGCGGCGCTCGGGAGAGCGGGCGGGTGAGTCACCCACACAAAGGAAAAGGGCCTTTCCGTCCTCA
GCCGTCGCTTCATGTGACTCCACGGAGTACCGGGCGCCGTCCAGGCACCTCGATTAGTTCTCGAGCTTTT
GGAGTACGTCGTCTTTAGGTTGGGGGGAGGGGTTTTATGCGATGGAGTTTCCCCACACTGAGTGGGTGGA
GACTGAAGTTAGGCCAGCTTGGCACTTGATGTAATTCTCCTTGGAATTTGCCCTTTTTGAGTTTGGATCT
TGGTTCATTCTCAAGCCTCAGACAGTGGTTCAAAGTTTTTTTCTTCCATTTCAGGTGTCGTGAGAAGGGC
GAATTCGACCCAAGTTTGTACAAAAAAGCAGGCTGGATCCAGGTGCCACCATGGTGAGCGAGCTGATTAA
GGAGAACATGCACATGAAGCTGTACATGGAGGGCACCGTGAACAACCACCACTTCAAGTGCACATCCGAG
GGCGAAGGCAAGCCCTACGAGGGCACCCAGACCATGAGAATCAAGGCGGTCGAGGGCGGCCCTCTCCCCT
TCGCCTTCGACATCCTGGCTACCAGCTTCATGTACGGCAGCAAAACCTTCATCAACCACACCCAGGGCAT
CCCCGACTTCTTTAAGCAGTCCTTCCCCGAGGGCTTCACATGGGAGAGAGTCACCACATACGAAGATGGG
GGCGTGCTGACCGCTACCCAGGACACCAGCCTCCAGGACGGCTGCCTCATCTACAACGTCAAGATCAGAG
GGGTGAACTTCCCATCCAACGGCCCTGTGATGCAGAAGAAAACACTCGGCTGGGAGGCCTCCACCGAGAC
ACTGTACCCCGCTGACGGCGGCCTGGAAGGCAGAGCCGACATGGCCCTGAAGCTCGTGGGCGGGGGCCAC
CTGATCTGCAACCTTAAGACCACATACAGATCCAAGAAACCCGCTAAGAACCTCAAGATGCCCGGCGTCT
ACTATGTGGACAGGAGACTGGAAAGAATCAAGGAGGCCGACAAAGAGACATACGTCGAGCAGCACGAGGT
GGCTGTGGCCAGATACTGCGACCTCCCTAGCAAACTGGGGCACAAACTTAATTGAGAATTCTACCACCCA
GCTTTCTTGTACAAAGTGGTACGTCTCAAGACCAGAGGTCTCTGCTTCCTGACGTTGCAAAAGTAGTCTC
AGTTTTTTGCAAAAGTAGTCTCAGTTTTTTGCAAAAGTAGTCTCAGTTTTTTGCAAAAGTAGTCTCAGTT
TTTCAACCAGAAGAGACCTGTGCTTCACTCCTCAGGTGCAGGCTGCCTATCAGAAGGTGGTGGCTGGTGT
GGCCAATGCCCTGGCTCACAAATACCACTGAGATCTTTTTCCCTCTGCCAAAAATTATGGGGACATCATG
AAGCCCCTTGAGCATCTGACTTCTGGCTAATAAAGGAAATTTATTTTCATTGCAATAGTGTGTTGGAATT
TTTTGTGTCTCTCACTCGGAAGGACATATGGGAGGGCAAATCATTTAAAACATCAGAATGAGTATTTGGT
TTAGAGTTTGGCAACATATGCCCATATGCTGGCTGCCATGAACAAAGGTTGGCTATAAAGAGGTCATCAG
TATATGAAACAGCCCCCTGCTGTCCATTCCTTATTCCATAGAAAAGCCTTGACTTGAGGTTAGATTTTTT
TTATATTTTGTTTTGTGTTATTTTTTTCTTTAACATCCCTAAAATTTTCCTTACATGTTTTACTAGCCAG
ATTTTTCCTCCTCTCCTGACTACTCCCAGTCATAGCTGTCCCTCTTCTCTTATGGAGATCCCGAGCGGTG
CGTTTTTATGCTTGTAGTATTGTATAATGTTTTTAAGATCCAAGCTTCTGACCTCTTCTCTTCCTCCCAC
AGGGCCTCGAGACAATTGCATCGATGGTACCAGTGAAAGTCTGCAATGAATTCGAGTTGGCGCGCCTGTC
ATTCTAAATCTCTCTTTCAGCCTAAAGCTTTTTCCCCGTATCCCCCCAGGTGTCTGCAGGCTCAAAGAGC
AGCGAGAAGCGTTCAGAGGAAAGCGATCCCGTGCCACCTTCCCCGTGCCCGGGCTGTCCCCGCACGCTGC
CGGCTCGGGGATGCGGGGGGAGCGCCGGACCGGAGCGGAGCCCCGGGCGGCTCGCTGCTGCCCCCTAGCG
GGGGAGGGACGTAATTACATCCCTGGGGGCTTTGGGAGGGGGCTGTCCCCGTGAGCTCCCAGGCGCGCCT
GTCATTCTAAATCTCTCTTTCAGCCTAAAGCTTTTTCCCCGTATCCCCCCAGGTGTCTGCAGGCTCAAAG
AGCAGCGAGAAGCGTTCAGAGGAAAGCGATCCCGTGCCACCTTCCCCGTGCCCGGGCTGTCCCCGCACGC
TGCCGGCTCGGGGATGCGGGGGGAGCGCCGGACCGGAGCGGAGCCCCGGGCGGCTCGCTGCTGCCCCCTA
GCGGGGGAGGGACGTAATTACATCCCTGGGGGCTTTGGGGGGGGGCTGTCCCCGTGAGCTCCCAGGCGCG
CCAACTCGGTACCGTATCGATGTCGACGTTAACGCTAGTGATATCAACTTTGTATAGAAAAGTTGGCTCC
GAATTCGCCCTTGACAGCAGAGATCCAGTTTGGTTAATTAATTGGCTCCGGTGCCCGTCAGTGGGCAGAG
CGCACATCGCCCACAGTCCCCGAGAAGTTGTGGGGAGGGGTCGGCAATTGAACCGGTGCCTAGAGAAGGT
GGCGCGGGGTAAACTGGGAAAGTGATGTCGTGTACTGGCTCCGCCTTTTTCCCGAGGGTGGGGGAGAACC
GTATATAAGTGCAGTAGTCGCCGTGAACGTTCTTTTTCGCAACGGGTTTGCCGCCAGAACACAGGTAAGT
GCCGTGTGTGGTTCCCGCGGGCCTGGCCTCTTTACGGGTTATGGCCCTTGCGTGCCTTGAATTACTTCCA
CCTGGCTGCAGTACGTGATTCTTGATCCCGAGCTTCGGGTTGGAAGTGGGTGGGAGAGTTCGAGGCCTTG
CGCTTAAGGAGCCCCTTCGCCTCGTGCTTGAGTTGAGGCCTGGCCTGGGCGCTGGGGCCGCCGCGTGCGA
ATCTGGTGGCACCTTCGCGCCTGTCTCGCTGCTTTCGATAAGTCTCTAGCCATTTAAAATTTTTGATGAC
CTGCTGCGACGCTTTTTTTCTGGCAAGATAGTCTTGTAAATGCGGGCCAAGATCTGCACACTGGTATTTC
GGTTTTTGGGGCCGCGGGCGGCGACGGGGCCCGTGCGTCCCAGCGCACATGTTCGGCGAGGCGGGGCCTG
CGAGCGCGGCCACCGAGAATCGGACGGGGGTAGTCTCAAGCTGGCCGGCCTGCTCTGGTGCCTGGCCTCG
CGCCGCCGTGTATCGCCCCGCCCTGGGCGGCAAGGCTGGCCCGGTCGGCACCAGTTGCGTGAGCGGAAAG
ATGGCCGCTTCCCGGCCCTGCTGCAGGGAGCTCAAAATGGAGGACGCGGCGCTCGGGAGAGCGGGCGGGT
GAGTCACCCACACAAAGGAAAAGGGCCTTTCCGTCCTCAGCCGTCGCTTCATGTGACTCCACGGAGTACC
GGGCGCCGTCCAGGCACCTCGATTAGTTCTCGAGCTTTTGGAGTACGTCGTCTTTAGGTTGGGGGGAGGG
GTTTTATGCGATGGAGTTTCCCCACACTGAGTGGGTGGAGACTGAAGTTAGGCCAGCTTGGCACTTGATG
TAATTCTCCTTGGAATTTGCCCTTTTTGAGTTTGGATCTTGGTTCATTCTCAAGCCTCAGACAGTGGTTC
AAAGTTTTTTTCTTCCATTTCAGGTGTCGTGAGAAGGGCGAATTCGACCCAAGTTTGTACAAAAAAGCAG
GCTCGCCACCATGGTGAGCAAGGGCGAGGAGCTGTTCACCGGGGTGGTGCCCATCCTGGTCGAGCTGGAC
GGCGACGTAAACGGCCACAAGTTCAGCGTGAGGGGCGAGGGCGAGGGCGATGCCACCAACGGCAAGCTGA
CCCTGAAGTTCATCTGCACCACCGGCAAGCTGCCCGTGCCCTGGCCCACCCTCGTGACCACCCTGAGCCA
CGGCGTGCAGTGCTTCGCCCGCTACCCCGACCACATGAAGCAGCACGACTTCTTCAAGTCCGCCATGCCC
GAAGGCTACGTCCAGGAGCGCACCATCTTCTTCAAGGACGACGGCACCTACAAGACCCGCGCCGAGGTGA
AGTTCGAGGGCGACACCCTAGTGAACCGCATCGAGCTGAAGGGCGTCGACTTCAAGGAGGACGGCAACAT
CCTGGGGCACAAGCTGGAGTACAACTTCAACAGCCACAACATCTATATCATGGCCGTCAAGCAGAAGAAC
GGCATCAAGGTGAACTTCAAGATCCGCCACAACGTGGAGGACGGCAGCGTGCAGCTCGCCGACCACTACC
AGCAGAACACCCCCATCGGCGACGGCCCCGTGCTGCTGCCCGACAGCCACTACCTGAGCACCCAGTCCGT
GCTGAGCAAAGACCCCAACGAGAAGCGCGATCACATGGTCCTGCTGGAGTTCCGCACCGCCGCCGGGATC
ACTCTCGGCATGGACGAGCTGTACAAGTAATACCACCCAGCTTTCTTGTACAAAGTGGTACGCGTGAATT
CACTCCTCAGGTGCAGGCTGCCTATCAGAAGGTGGTGGCTGGTGTGGCCAATGCCCTGGCTCACAAATAC
CACTGAGATCTTTTTCCCTCTGCCAAAAATTATGGGGACATCATGAAGCCCCTTGAGCATCTGACTTCTG
GCTAATAAAGGAAATTTATTTTCATTGCAATAGTGTGTTGGAATTTTTTGTGTCTCTCACTCGGAAGGAC
ATATGGGAGGGCAAATCATTTAAAACATCAGAATGAGTATTTGGTTTAGAGTTTGGCAACATATGCCCAT
ATGCTGGCTGCCATGAACAAAGGTTGGCTATAAAGAGGTCATCAGTATATGAAACAGCCCCCTGCTGTCC
ATTCCTTATTCCATAGAAAAGCCTTGACTTGAGGTTAGATTTTTTTTATATTTTGTTTTGTGTTATTTTT
TTCTTTAACATCCCTAAAATTTTCCTTACATGTTTTACTAGCCAGATTTTTCCTCCTCTCCTGACTACTC
CCAGTCATAGCTGTCCCTCTTCTCTTATGGAGATCCCTCGACCTGCAGCCCAAGCTTGGCGTAATCATGG
TCATAGCTGTTTCCTGTGTGAAATTGTTATCCGCTCACAATTCCACACAACATACGAGCCGGAAGCATAA
AGTGTAAAGCCTGGGGTGCCTAATGAGTGAGCTAACTCACATTAATTGCGTTGCGCTCACTGCCCGCTTT
CCAGTCGGGAAACCTGTCGTGCCAGCGGATCGACAGTACTAAGCTTGGTCTAATACCCAATCTCTCGTCT
TATCCAGATGTTTTATACGCCTCTGGCCCGTGTCTCAAAATCTCTGATGTTACATTGCACAAGATAAAAT
AATATCATCATGAACAATAAAACTGTCTGCTTACATAAACAGTAATACAAGGGGTGTTATGAGCCATATT
CAACGGGAAACGTCGAGGCCGCGATTAAATTCCAACATGGATGCTGATTTATATGGGTATAAATGGGCTC
GCGATAATGTCGGGCAATCAGGTGCGACAATCTATCGCTTGTATGGGAAGCCCGATGCGCCAGAGTTGTT
TCTGAAACATGGCAAAGGTAGCGTTGCCAATGATGTTACAGATGAGATGGTCAGACTAAACTGGCTGACG
GAATTTATGCCTCTTCCGACCATCAAGCATTTTATCCGTACTCCTGATGATGCATGGTTACTCACCACTG
CGATCCCCGGAAAAACAGCATTCCAGGTATTAGAAGAATATCCTGATTCAGGTGAAAATATTGTTGATGC
GCTGGCAGTGTTCCTGCGCCGGTTGCATTCGATTCCTGTTTGTAATTGTCCTTTTAACAGCGATCGCGTA
TTTCGTCTCGCTCAGGCGCAATCACGAATGAATAACGGTTTGGTTGATGCGAGTGATTTTGATGACGAGC
GTAATGGCTGGCCTGTTGAACAAGTCTGGAAAGAAATGCATAAACTTTTGCCATTCTCACCGGATTCAGT
CGTCACTCATGGTGATTTCTCACTTGATAACCTTATTTTTGACGAGGGGAAATTAATAGGTTGTATTGAT
GTTGGACGAGTCGGAATCGCAGACCGATACCAGGATCTTGCCATCCTATGGAACTGCCTCGGTGAGTTTT
CTCCTTCATTACAGAAACGGCTTTTTCAAAAATATGGTATTGATAATCCTGATATGAATAAATTGCAGTT
TCATTTGATGCTCGATGAGTTTTTCTAATCAGAATTGGTTAATTGGTTGTAACACTGGCAGAGCATTACG
CTGACTTGACGGGACGGCGCAAGCTCATGACCAAAATCCCTTAACGTGAGTTACGCGTCGTTCCACTGAG
CGTCAGAGGTATCACTAGTATTACAGAGGTAAGTTATAACAGTCGCCTAACCC
