>Addgene plasmid #103633 | LSB-hsa-miR-548e-3p | depositor partial sequence | sequence record 196315 | hsa-miR-548e-3p target
TGCAAAAGTAGTCTCAGTTTTT
